>Addgene plasmid #155110 | pLX304_C12orf49-V5 | addgene full sequence | sequence record 308265 | Addgene NGS Result
CCCGGGGTTATTAATAGTAATCAATTACGGGGTCATTAGTTCATAGCCCATATATGGAGTTCCGCGTTAC
ATAACTTACGGTAAATGGCCCGCCTGGCTGACCGCCCAACGACCCCCGCCCATTGACGTCAATAATGACG
TATGTTCCCATAGTAACGCCAATAGGGACTTTCCATTGACGTCAATGGGTGGAGTATTTACGGTAAACTG
CCCACTTGGCAGTACATCAAGTGTATCATATGCCAAGTACGCCCCCTATTGACGTCAATGACGGTAAATG
GCCCGCCTGGCATTATGCCCAGTACATGACCTTATGGGACTTTCCTACTTGGCAGTACATCTACGTATTA
GTCATCGCTATTACCATGGTGATGCGGTTTTGGCAGTACATCAATGGGCGTGGATAGCGGTTTGACTCAC
GGGGATTTCCAAGTCTCCACCCCATTGACGTCAATGGGAGTTTGTTTTGGCACCAAAATCAACGGGACTT
TCCAAAATGTCGTAACAACTCCGCCCCATTGACGCAAATGGGCGGTAGGCGTGTACGGTGGGAGGTCTAT
ATAAGCAGAGCTCTCTGGCTAACTGTCGGGATCAACAAGTTTGTACAAAAAAGTTGGCATGGTGAACCTA
GCGGCCATGGTGTGGCGCCGGCTTCTGCGGAAGAGGTGGGTGCTCGCCCTGGTCTTCGGGCTGTCGCTCG
TCTACTTCCTCAGCAGCACCTTCAAGCAGGAGGAGAGGGCAGTGAGAGATAGGAATCTCCTCCAGGTTCA
TGACCATAATCAGCCCATCCCGTGGAAAGTGCAGTTTAACTTGGGCAATAGCAGTCGTCCGAGCAATCAG
TGCCGCAACTCCATTCAAGGGAAGCACCTCATCACGGATGAACTCGGCTACGTTTGCGAGAGGAAGGATT
TGCTGGTAAATGGCTGCTGTAATGTCAACGTCCCTAGCACGAAGCAGTACTGCTGTGATGGCTGCTGGCC
CAACGGCTGCTGCAGCGCCTATGAGTACTGTGTCTCCTGCTGCCTGCAGCCCAACAAGCAACTTCTCCTG
GAGCGCTTCCTCAACCGGGCAGCCGTGGCATTCCAGAACCTCTTCATGGCAGTCGAAGATCACTTTGAGT
TGTGCCTGGCCAAATGCAGGACCTCATCTCAGAGCGTGCAGCATGAGAACACCTACCGGGACCCCATAGC
AAAGTATTGCTATGGAGAAAGCCCGCCCGAGCTCTTCCCCGCTTGCCCAACTTTCTTGTACAAAGTGGTT
GGTAAGCCTATCCCTAACCCTCTCCTCGGTCTCGATTCTACGTAGTAATGAGCTAGCGCTAACCGGTGGC
GCGTTAAGTCGACAATCAACCTCTGGATTACAAAATTTGTGAAAGATTGACTGGTATTCTTAACTATGTT
GCTCCTTTTACGCTATGTGGATACGCTGCTTTAATGCCTTTGTATCATGCTATTGCTTCCCGTATGGCTT
TCATTTTCTCCTCCTTGTATAAATCCTGGTTGCTGTCTCTTTATGAGGAGTTGTGGCCCGTTGTCAGGCA
ACGTGGCGTGGTGTGCACTGTGTTTGCTGACGCAACCCCCACTGGTTGGGGCATTGCCACCACCTGTCAG
CTCCTTTCCGGGACTTTCGCTTTCCCCCTCCCTATTGCCACGGCGGAACTCATCGCCGCCTGCCTTGCCC
GCTGCTGGACAGGGGCTCGGCTGTTGGGCACTGACAATTCCGTGGTGTTGTCGGGGAAATCATCGTCCTT
TCCTTGGCTGCTCGCCTGTGTTGCCACCTGGATTCTGCGCGGGACGTCCTTCTGCTACGTCCCTTCGGCC
CTCAATCCAGCGGACCTTCCTTCCCGCGGCCTGCTGCCGGCTCTGCGGCCTCTTCCGCGTCTTCGCCTTC
GCCCTCAGACGAGTCGGATCTCCCTTTGGGCCGCCTCCCCGCGTCGACTTTAAGACCAATGACTTACAAG
GCAGCTGTAGATCTTAGCCACTTTTTAAAAGAAAAGGGGGGACTGGAAGGGCTAATTCACTCCCAACGAA
GACAAGATCTGCTTTTTGCTTGTACTGGGTCTCTCTGGTTAGACCAGATCTGAGCCTGGGAGCTCTCTGG
CTAACTAGGGAACCCACTGCTTAAGCCTCAATAAAGCTTGCCTTGAGTGCTTCAAGTAGTGTGTGCCCGT
CTGTTGTGTGACTCTGGTAACTAGAGATCCCTCAGACCCTTTTAGTCAGTGTGGAAAATCTCTAGCAGTA
CGTATAGTAGTTCATGTCATCTTATTATTCAGTATTTATAACTTGCAAAGAAATGAATATCAGAGAGTGA
GAGGAACTTGTTTATTGCAGCTTATAATGGTTACAAATAAAGCAATAGCATCACAAATTTCACAAATAAA
GCATTTTTTTCACTGCATTCTAGTTGTGGTTTGTCCAAACTCATCAATGTATCTTATCATGTCTGGCTCT
AGCTATCCCGCCCCTAACTCCGCCCATCCCGCCCCTAACTCCGCCCAGTTCCGCCCATTCTCCGCCCCAT
GGCTGACTAATTTTTTTTATTTATGCAGAGGCCGAGGCCGCCTCGGCCTCTGAGCTATTCCAGAAGTAGT
GAGGAGGCTTTTTTGGAGGCCTAGGGACGTACCCAATTCGCCCTATAGTGAGTCGTATTACGCGCGCTCA
CTGGCCGTCGTTTTACAACGTCGTGACTGGGAAAACCCTGGCGTTACCCAACTTAATCGCCTTGCAGCAC
ATCCCCCTTTCGCCAGCTGGCGTAATAGCGAAGAGGCCCGCACCGATCGCCCTTCCCAACAGTTGCGCAG
CCTGAATGGCGAATGGG
[124 nt withheld, positions 2818-2941]
C
[91 nt withheld, positions 2943-3033]
A
[49 nt withheld, positions 3035-3083]
CCTTTGACGTTGGAGTCCACGTTCTTT
[37 nt withheld, positions 3111-3147]
ACCCTATCTCGGTCTATTCTTTTGATTTATAAGGGATTTTGCCGATTTCGGCCTATTGGTTAAAAAATGA
GCTGATTTAACAAAAATTTAACGCGAATTTTAACAAAATATTAACGCTTACAATTTAGGTGGCACTTTTC
GGGGAAATGTGCGCGGAACCCCTATTTGTTTATTTTTCTAAATACATTCAAATATGTATCCGCTCATGAG
ACAATAACCCTGATAAATGCTTCAATAATATTGAAAAAGGAAGAGTATGAGTATTCAACATTTCCGTGTC
GCCCTTATTCCCTTTTTTGCGGCATTTTGCCTTCCTGTTTTTGCTCACCCAGAAACGCTGGTGAAAGTAA
AAGATGCTGAAGATCAGTTGGGTGCACGAGTGGGTTACATCGAACTGGATCTCAACAGCGGTAAGATCCT
TGAGAGTTTTCGCCCCGAAGAACGTTTTCCAATGATGAGCACTTTTAAAGTTCTGCTATGTGGCGCGGTA
TTATCCCGTATTGACGCCGGGCAAGAGCAACTCGGTCGCCGCATACACTATTCTCAGAATGACTTGGTTG
AGTACTCACCAGTCACAGAAAAGCATCTTACGGATGGCATGACAGTAAGAGAATTATGCAGTGCTGCCAT
AACCATGAGTGATAACACTGCGGCCAACTTACTTCTGACAACGATCGGAGGACCGAAGGAGCTAACCGCT
TTTTTGCACAACATGGGGGATCATGTAACTCGCCTTGATCGTTGGGAACCGGAGCTGAATGAAGCCATAC
CAAACGACGAGCGTGACACCACGATGCCTGTAGCAATGGCAACAACGTTGCGCAAACTATTAACTGGCGA
ACTACTTACTCTAGCTTCCCGGCAACAATTAATAGACTGGATGGAGGCGGATAAAGTTGCAGGACCACTT
CTGCGCTCGGCCCTTCCGGCTGGCTGGTTTATTGCTGATAAATCTGGAGCCGGTGAGCGTGGGTCTCGCG
GTATCATTGCAGCACTGGGGCCAGATGGTAAGCCCTCCCGTATCGTAGTTATCTACACGACGGGGAGTCA
GGCAACTATGGATGAACGAAATAGACAGATCGCTGAGATAGGTGCCTCACTGATTAAGCATTGGTAACTG
TCAGACCAAGTTTACTCATATATACTTTAGATTGATTTAAAACTTCATTTTTAATTTAAAAGGATCTAGG
TGAAGATCCTTTTTGATAATCTCATGACCAAAATCCCTTAACGTGAGTTTTCGTTCCACTGAGCGTCAGA
CCCCGTAGAAAAGATCAAAGGATCTTCTTGAGATCCTTTTTTTCTGCGCGTAATCTGCTGCTTGCAAACA
AAAAAACCACCGCTACCAGCGGTGGTTTGTTTGCCGGATCAAGAGCTACCAACTCTTTTTCCGAAGGTAA
CTGGCTTCAGCAGAGCGCAGATACCAAATACTGTTCTTCTAGTGTAGCCGTAGTTAGGCCACCACTTCAA
GAACTCTGTAGCACCGCCTACATACCTCGCTCTGCTAATCCTGTTACCAGTGGCTGCTGCCAGTGGCGAT
AAGTCGTGTCTTACCGGGTTGGACTCAAGACGATAGTTACCGGATAAGGCGCAGCGGTCGGGCTGAACGG
GGGGTTCGTGCACACAGCCCAGCTTGGAGCGAACGACCTACACCGAACTGAGATACCTACAGCGTGAGCT
ATGAGAAAGCGCCACGCTTCCCGAAGGGAGAAAGGCGGACAGGTATCCGGTAAGCGGCAGGGTCGGAACA
GGAGAGCGCACGAGGGAGCTTCCAGGGGGAAACGCCTGGTATCTTTATAGTCCTGTCGGGTTTCGCCACC
TCTGACTTGAGCGTCGATTTTTGTGATGCTCGTCAGGGGGGCGGAGCCTATGGAAAAACGCCAGCAACGC
GGCCTTTTTACGGTTCCTGGCCTTTTGCTGGCCTTTTGCTCACATGTTCTTTCCTGCGTTATCCCCTGAT
TCTGTGGATAACCGTATTACCGCCTTTGAGTGAGCTGATACCGCTCGCCGCAGCCGAACGACCGAGCGCA
GCGAGTCAGTGAGCGAGGAAGCGGAAGAGCGCCCAATACGCAAACCGCCTCTCCCCGCGCGTTGGCCGAT
TCATTAATGCAGCTGGCACGACAGGTTTCCCGACTGGAAAGCGGGCAGTGAGCGCAACGCAATTAATGTG
AGTTAGCTCACTCATTAGGCACCCCAGGCTTTACACTTTATGCTTCCGGCTCGTATGTTGTGTGGAATTG
TGAGCGGATAACAATTTCACACAGGAAACAGCTATGACCATGATTACGCCAAGCGCGCAATTAACCCTCA
CTAAAGGGAACAAAAGCTGGAGCTGCAAGCTTAATGTAGTCTTATGCAATACTCTTGTAGTCTTGCAACA
TGGTAACGATGAGTTAGCAACATGCCTTACAAGGAGAGAAAAAGCACCGTGCATGCCGATTGGTGGAAGT
AAGGTGGTACGATCGTGCCTTATTAGGAAGGCAACAGACGGGTCTGACATGGATTGGACGAACCACTGAA
TTGCCGCATTGCAGAGATATTGTATTTAAGTGCCTAGCTCGATACATAAACGGGTCTCTCTGGTTAGACC
AGATCTGAGCCTGGGAGCTCTCTGGCTAACTAGGGAACCCACTGCTTAAGCCTCAATAAAGCTTGCCTTG
AGTGCTTCAAGTAGTGTGTGCCCGTCTGTTGTGTGACTCTGGTAACTAGAGATCCCTCAGACCCTTTTAG
TCAGTGTGGAAAATCTCTAGCAGTGGCGCCCGAACAGGGACTTGAAAGCGAAAGGGAAACCAGAGGAGCT
CTCTCGACGCAGGACTCGGCTTGCTGAAGCGCGCACGGCAAGAGGCGAGGGGCGGCGACTGGTGAGTACG
CCAAAAATTTTGACTAGCGGAGGCTAGAAGGAGAGAGATGGGTGCGAGAGCGTCAGTATTAAGCGGGGGA
GAATTAGATCGCGATGGGAAAAAATTCGGTTAAGGCCAGGGGGAAAGAAAAAATATAAATTAAAACATAT
AGTATGGGCAAGCAGGGAGCTAGAACGATTCGCAGTTAATCCTGGCCTGTTAGAAACATCAGAAGGCTGT
AGACAAATACTGGGACAGCTACAACCATCCCTTCAGACAGGATCAGAAGAACTTAGATCATTATATAATA
CAGTAGCAACCCTCTATTGTGTGCATCAAAGGATAGAGATAAAAGACACCAAGGAAGCTTTAGACAAGAT
AGAGGAAGAGCAAAACAAAAGTAAGACCACCGCACAGCAAGCGGCCGCTGATCTTCAGACCTGGAGGAGG
AGATATGAGGGACAATTGGAGAAGTGAATTATATAAATATAAAGTAGTAAAAATTGAACCATTAGGAGTA
GCACCCACCAAGGCAAAGAGAAGAGTGGTGCAGAGAGAAAAAAGAGCAGTGGGAATAGGAGCTTTGTTCC
TTGGGTTCTTGGGAGCAGCAGGAAGCACTATGGGCGCAGCGTCAATGACGCTGACGGTACAGGCCAGACA
ATTATTGTCTGGTATAGTGCAGCAGCAGAACAATTTGCTGAGGGCTATTGAGGCGCAACAGCATCTGTTG
CAACTCACAGTCTGGGGCATCAAGCAGCTCCAGGCAAGAATCCTGGCTGTGGAAAGATACCTAAAGGATC
AACAGCTCCTGGGGATTTGGGGTTGCTCTGGAAAACTCATTTGCACCACTGCTGTGCCTTGGAATGCTAG
TTGGAGTAATAAATCTCTGGAACAGATTTGGAATCACACGACCTGGATGGAGTGGGACAGAGAAATTAAC
AATTACACAAGCTTAATACACTCCTTAATTGAAGAATCGCAAAACCAGCAAGAAAAGAATGAACAAGAAT
TATTGGAATTAGATAAATGGGCAAGTTTGTGGAATTGGTTTAACATAACAAATTGGCTGTGGTATATAAA
ATTATTCATAATGATAGTAGGAGGCTTGGTAGGTTTAAGAATAGTTTTTGCTGTACTTTCTATAGTGAAT
AGAGTTAGGCAGGGATATTCACCATTATCGTTTCAGACCCACCTCCCAACCCCGAGGGGACCCTTGCGCC
TTTTCCAAGGCAGCCCTGGGTTTGCGCAGGGACGCGGCTGCTCTGGGCGTGGTTCCGGGAAACGCAGCGG
CGCCGACCCTGGGTCTCGCACATTCTTCACGTCCGTTCGCAGCGTCACCCGGATCTTCGCCGCTACCCTT
GTGGGCCCCCCGGCGACGCTTCCTGCTCCGCCCCTAAGTCGGGAAGGTTCCTTGCGGTTCGCGGCGTGCC
GGACGTGACAAACGGAAGCCGCACGTCTCACTAGTACCCTCGCAGACGGACAGCGCCAGGGAGCAATGGC
AGCGCGCCGACCGCGATGGGCTGTGGCCAATAGCGGCTGCTCAGCAGGGCGCGCCGAGAGCAGCGGCCGG
GAAGGGGCGGTGCGGGAGGCGGGGTGTGGGGCGGTAGTGTGGGCCCTGTTCCTGCCCGCGCGGTGTTCCG
CATTCTGCAAGCCTCCGGAGCGCACGTCGGCAGTCGGCTCCCTCGTTGACCGAATCACCGACCTCTCTCC
CCAGGGGGTACCACCATGGCCAAGCCTTTGTCTCAAGAAGAATCCACCCTCATTGAAAGAGCAACGGCTA
CAATCAACAGCATCCCCATCTCTGAAGACTACAGCGTCGCCAGCGCAGCTCTCTCTAGCGACGGCCGCAT
CTTCACTGGTGTCAATGTATATCATTTTACTGGGGGACCTTGTGCAGAACTCGTGGTGCTGGGCACTGCT
GCTGCTGCGGCAGCTGGCAACCTGACTTGTATCGTCGCGATCGGAAATGAGAACAGGGGCATCTTGAGCC
CCTGCGGACGGTGCCGACAGGTGCTTCTCGATCTGCATCCTGGGATCAAAGCCATAGTGAAGGACAGTGA
TGGACAGCCGACGGCAGTTGGGATTCGTGAATTGCTGCCCTCTGGTTATGTGTGGGAGGGCCTGCAGCTG
CAGTAGTAAGAATTCTAGATCTTGAGACAAATGGCAGTATTCATCCACAATTTTAAAAGAAAAGGGGGGA
TTGGGGGGTACAGTGCAGGGGAAAGAATAGTAGACATAATAGCAACAGACATACAAACTAAAGAATTACA
AAAACAAATTACAAAAATTCAAAATTTTCGGGTTTATTACAGGGACAGCAGAGATCCACTTTGGCGCCGG
CTCGAGGGGG
Features (pLannotate 1.2.2; 31 found; start..end, strand, type, name):
     65..368     +  enhancer       CMV enhancer: human cytomegalovirus immediate early enhancer
    369..572     +  promoter       CMV promoter: human cytomegalovirus (CMV) immediate early promoter
    596..613     +  protein_bind   attB1 (fragment): mutant version of attB; core recombination site for the Gateway® BP reaction BP Clonase™
    619..1233    +  CDS            SPRING1: SPRNG_HUMAN - Also known as C12orf49 From Homo sapiens (Human).
   1236..1259    -  protein_bind   attB2: mutant version of attB; recombination site for the Gateway® BP reaction BP Clonase™
   1261..1302    +  CDS            V5 tag: epitope tag from simian virus 5
   1344..1932    +  misc_feature   WPRE: woodchuck hepatitis virus posttranscriptional regulatory element
   1983..2002    +  misc_feature   cPPT/CTS (fragment): central polypurine tract and central termination sequence of HIV-1
   2004..2237    +  LTR            3' LTR (ΔU3): self-inactivating 3' long terminal repeat (LTR) from HIV-1
   2315..2436    +  polyA_signal   SV40 poly(A) signal: SV40 polyadenylation signal
   2476..2611    +  rep_origin     SV40 ori: SV40 origin of replication
   2632..2650    -  promoter       T7 promoter: promoter for bacteriophage T7 RNA polymerase
   2658..2813    +  CDS            lacZα (fragment): LacZα fragment of β-galactosidase; lacZ fragment
   2818..3246    +  rep_origin     f1 ori (sequence partly withheld): f1 bacteriophage origin of replication; arrow indicates direction of (+) strand synthesis
   3299..3403    +  promoter       AmpR promoter: bla
   3404..4264    +  CDS            AmpR: β-lactamase; bla; confers resistance to ampicillin, carbenicillin, and related antibiotics
   4435..5023    +  rep_origin     ori: high-copy-number ColE1/pMB1/pBR322/pUC origin of replication
   5206..5298    +  CDS            lacI (fragment): lac repressor; lacI; The lac repressor binds to the lac operator to inhibit transcription in E. coli. This inhibition can be relieved by adding lactose or isopropyl-β-D-thiogalactopyranoside (IPTG).
   5311..5332    +  protein_bind   CAP binding site: CAP binding activates transcription in the presence of cAMP. E. coli catabolite activator protein
   5347..5377    +  promoter       lac promoter: promoter for the E. coli lac operon
   5385..5401    +  protein_bind   lac operator: The lac repressor binds to the lac operator to inhibit transcription in E. coli. This inhibition can be relieved by adding lactose or isopropyl-β-D-thiogalactopyranoside (IPTG). lac repressor encoded by lacI
   5446..5464    +  promoter       T3 promoter: promoter for bacteriophage T3 RNA polymerase
   5492..5718    +  promoter       RSV promoter: Rous sarcoma virus enhancer/promoter
   5719..5899    +  LTR            5' LTR (truncated): truncated 5' long terminal repeat (LTR) from HIV-1
   5946..6071    +  misc_feature   HIV-1 Ψ: packaging signal of human immunodeficiency virus type 1
   6055..6418    +  CDS            HIV-1 gag (fragment): gag protein from human immunodeficiency virus 1; gag
   6564..6797    +  misc_feature   RRE: The Rev response element (RRE) of HIV-1 allows for Rev-dependent mRNA export from the nucleus to the cytoplasm.
   7174..7200    +  CDS            Rev (fragment): human immunodeficiency virus 1 (HIV-1) Rev protein; rev; enhances nuclear export of unspliced and incompletely spliced viral mRNAs
   7201..7701    +  promoter       hPGK promoter: human phosphoglycerate kinase 1 promoter
   7713..8108    +  CDS            BSD: blasticidin S deaminase; Aspergillus terreus BSD; confers resistance to blasticidin
   8168..8285    +  misc_feature   cPPT/CTS: central polypurine tract and central termination sequence of HIV-1
