[The description below was written by a language model from this plasmid's Addgene catalogue record and pLannotate feature annotations shown in this document.]
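Description:
pLX304_C12orf49-V5 is a lentiviral expression plasmid built on the pLX304 Gateway destination backbone and used to express human C12orf49 (now SPRING1) with a C-terminal V5 epitope tag in mammalian cells. It is maintained in E. coli as a high-copy plasmid through a ColE1/pUC-type origin and selected with ampicillin via the β-lactamase gene. An f1 origin, lac regulatory remnants, T3/T7 promoters and an SV40 origin and poly(A) signal are also carried on the backbone. The sequenced record is about 8.3 kb.

The viral portion has a self-inactivating, third-generation-style layout. An RSV promoter drives a truncated HIV-1 5' LTR, so genomic RNA can be made in packaging cells without Tat. This is followed by the Ψ packaging signal with a gag fragment, the Rev response element for nuclear export of the unspliced genome, and a cPPT/CTS that aids nuclear import. The 3' LTR has a ΔU3 deletion that silences the LTR promoters after integration. Two expression units sit between the LTRs. A human PGK promoter drives blasticidin S deaminase, allowing blasticidin selection of transduced cells. Downstream, the CMV enhancer/promoter drives the roughly 0.6 kb SPRING1 open reading frame. The ORF is flanked by attB1 and attB2 sites left by Gateway recombination and reads through attB2 into the vector-encoded V5 tag. A WPRE after the cassette boosts transcript stability and expression. The ORF was derived from a human ORF collection.

The construct is suited to producing lentivirus for stable exogenous expression of the tagged protein, with detection or pull-down through V5. The associated study concerns its role as a regulator of lipid metabolism.
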