Addgene plasmid #155110: pLX304_C12orf49-V5
Purpose: lentiviral plasmid for the exogneous expression of C-terminal V5-tagged C12orf49
Depositing lab: Jason Moffat. Depositing organization: University of Toronto. Publication: Systematic mapping of genetic interactions for de novo fatty acid synthesis identifies C12orf49 as a regulator of lipid metabolism. Aregger M, Lawson KA, Billmann M, Costanzo M, Tong AHY, Chan K, Rahman M, Brown KR, Ross C, Usaj M, Nedyalkova L, Sizova O, Habsid A, Pawling J, Lin ZY, Abdouni H, Wong CJ, Weiss A, Mero P, Dennis JW, Gingras AC, Myers CL, Andrews BJ, Boone C, Moffat J. Nat Metab. 2020 Jun;2(6):499-513. doi: 10.1038/s42255-020-0211-z. Epub 2020 Jun 1. PubMed 32694731.
Backbone
  Vector backbone: pLX304 (Addgene plasmid #25890)
  Backbone size w/o insert (bp): 7720
  Vector type: Lentiviral
  Selectable markers: Blasticidin
Growth in bacteria
  Bacterial resistance: Ampicillin, 100 μg/mL
  Growth temperature: 37°C
  Growth strain: NEB Stable
  Copy number: High Copy
Gene/Insert
  Gene/Insert name: C12orf49
  Species: H. sapiens (human)
  Insert size (bp): 617
  Entrez Gene: SPRING1 (a.k.a. C12orf49, LUR1, POST1, SPRING)
  Promoter: CMV promoter
  Tag / fusion protein: V5 (C terminal on insert)
  Cloning method: Gateway Cloning
  Sequencing primers: 5′ CGCAAATGGGCGGTAGGCGTG
Resource information
  A portion of this plasmid was derived from a plasmid made by: hORF 9.1
Terms and licenses: Academic/Nonprofit Terms; Industry Terms: Not Available to Industry
How to cite: pLX304_C12orf49-V5 was a gift from Jason Moffat (Addgene plasmid # 155110 ; http://n2t.net/addgene:155110 ; RRID:Addgene_155110)
