>Addgene plasmid #155110 | pLX304_C12orf49-V5 | depositor partial sequence | sequence record 300080 | C12orf49 ORF (no STOP)
ATGGTGAACCTGGCGGCCATGGTGTGGCGCCGGCTTCTGCGGAAGAGGTGGGTGCTCGCCCTGGTCTTCG
GGCTGTCGCTCGTCTACTTCCTCAGCAGCACCTTCAAGCAGGAGGAGAGGGCAGTGAGAGATAGGAATCT
CCTCCAGGTTCATGACCATAATCAGCCCATCCCGTGGAAAGTGCAGTTTAACTTGGGCAATAGCAGTCGT
CCGAGCAATCAGTGCCGCAACTCCATTCAAGGGAAGCACCTCATCACGGATGAACTCGGCTACGTTTGCG
AGAGGAAGGATTTGCTGGTAAATGGCTGCTGTAATGTCAACGTCCCTAGCACGAAGCAGTACTGCTGTGA
TGGCTGCTGGCCCAACGGCTGCTGCAGCGCCTATGAGTACTGTGTCTCCTGCTGCCTGCAGCCCAACAAG
CAACTTCTCCTGGAGCGCTTCCTCAACCGGGCAGCCGTGGCATTCCAGAACCTCTTCATGGCAGTCGAAG
ATCACTTTGAGTTGTGCCTGGCCAAATGCAGGACCTCATCTCAGAGCGTGCAGCATGAGAACACCTACCG
GGACCCCATAGCAAAGTATTGCTATGGAGAAAGCCCGCCCGAGCTCTTCCCCGCTTG
